>Addgene plasmid #241499 | pMIHP-16189 AU1.S.VSVG | addgene full sequence | sequence record 481821 | Addgene NGS Result
TTTTCCCAGTCACGACGTTGTAAAACGACGGCGCAAGGAATGGTGCATGCAAGGAGATGGCGCCCAACAG
TCCCCCGGCCACGGGGCCTGCCACCATACCCACGCCGAAACAAGCGCTCATGAGCCCGAAGTGGCGAGCC
CGATCTTCCCCATCGGTGATGTCGGCGATATAGGCGCCAGCAACCGCACCTGTGGCGCCGGTGATGCCGG
CCACGATGCGTCCGGCGTAGAGGCGATTAGTCCAATTTGTTAAAGACAGGATATCAGTGGTCCAGGCTCT
AGTTTTGACTCAACAATATCACCAGCTGAAGCCTATAGAGTACGAGCCATAGATAAAATAAAAGATTTTA
TTTAGTCTCCAGAAAAAGGGGGGAATGAAAGACCCCACCTGTAGGTTTGGCAAGCTAGCTTAAGTAACGC
CATTTTGCAAGGCATGGAAAATACATAACTGAGAATAGAGAAGTTCAGATCAAGGTTAGGAACAGAGAGA
CAGCAGAATATGGGCCAAACAGGATATCTGTGGTAAGCAGTTCCTGCCCCGGCTCAGGGCCAAGAACAGA
TGGTCCCCAGATGCGGTCCCGCCCTCAGCAGTTTCTAGAGAACCATCAGATGTTTCCAGGGTGCCCCAAG
GACCTGAAATGACCCTGTGCCTTATTTGAACTAACCAATCAGTTCGCTTCTCGCTTCTGTTCGCGCGCTT
CTGCTCCCCGAGCTCAATAAAAGAGCCCACAACCCCTCACTCGGCGCGCCAGTCCTCCGATAGACTGCGT
CGCCCGGGTACCCGTATTCCCAATAAAGCCTCTTGCTGTTTGCATCCGAATCGTGGACTCGCTGATCCTT
GGGAGGGTCTCCTCAGATTGATTGACTGCCCACCTCGGGGGTCTTTCATTTGGAGGTTCCACCGAGATTT
GGAGACCCCTGCCCAGGGACCACCGACCCCCCCGCCGGGAGGTAAGCTGGCCAGCGGTCGTTTCGTGTCT
GTCTCTGTCTTTGTGCGTGTTTGTGCCGGCATCTAATGTTTGCGCCTGCGTCTGTACTAGTTAGCTAACT
AGCTCTGTATCTGGCGGACCCGTGGTGGAACTGACGAGTTCTGAACACCCGGCCGCAACCCTGGGAGACG
TCCCAGGGACTTTGGGGGCCGTTTTTGTGGCCCGACCTGAGGAAGGGAGTCGATGTGGAATCCGACCCCG
TCAGGATATGTGGTTCTGGTAGGAGACGAGAACCTAAAACAGTTCCCGCCTCCGTCTGAATTTTTGCTTT
CGGTTTGGAACCGAAGCCGCGCGTCTTGTCTGCTGCAGCGCTGCAGCATCGTTCTGTGTTGTCTCTGTCT
GACTGTGTTTCTGTATTTGTCTGAAAATTAGGGCCAGACTGTTACCACTCCCTTAAGTTTGACCTTAGGT
CACTGGAAAGATGTCGAGCGGATCGCTCACAACCAGTCGGTAGATGTCAAGAAGAGACGTTGGGTTACCT
TCTGCTCTGCAGAATGGCCAACCTTTAACGTCGGATGGCCGCGAGACGGCACCTTTAACCGAGACCTCAT
CACCCAGGTTAAGATCAAGGTCTTTTCACCTGGCCCGCATGGACACCCAGACCAGGTCCCCTACATCGTG
ACCTGGGAAGCCTTGGCTTTTGACCCCCCTCCCTGGGTCAAGCCCTTTGTACACCCTAAGCCTCCGCCTC
CTCTTCCTCCATCCGCCCCGTCTCTCCCCCTTGAACCTCCTCGTTCGACCCCGCCTCGATCCTCCCTTTA
TCCAGCCCTCACTCCTTCTCTAGGCGCCGGAATTCCGAACAGTCTTCCGTAATAGAAGACACAAGGCTCG
AGCGGGATCAATTCCGCCCCCCCCCTAACGTTACTGGCCGAAGCCGCTTGGAATAAGGCCGGTGTGCGTT
TGTCTATATGTTATTTTCCACCATATTGCCGTCTTTTGGCAATGTGAGGGCCCGGAAACCTGGCCCTGTC
TTCTTGACGAGCATTCCTAGGGGTCTTTCCCCTCTCGCCAAAGGAATGCAAGGTCTGTTGAATGTCGTGA
AGGAAGCAGTTCCTCTGGAAGCTTCTTGAAGACAAACAACGTCTGTAGCGACCCTTTGCAGGCAGCGGAA
CCCCCCACCTGGCGACAGGTGCCTCTGCGGCCAAAAGCCACGTGTATAAGATACACCTGCAAAGGCGGCA
CAACCCCAGTGCCACGTTGTGAGTTGGATAGTTGTGGAAAGAGTCAAATGGCTCTCCTCAAGCGTATTCA
ACAAGGGGCTGAAGGATGCCCAGAAGGTACCCCATTGTATGGGATCTGATCTGGGGCCTCGGTGCACATG
CTTTACATGTGTTTAGTCGAGGTTAAAAAAACGTCTAGGCCCCCCGAACCACGGGGACGTGGTTTTCCTT
TGAAAAACACGATAATACCATGCCAGAGCCTTCTAAGTCTGCACCAGCCCCTAAGAAGGGATCTAAGAAA
GCCATCTCTAAGGCGCAGAAGAAGGATGGCAAGAAGCGCAAGCGCAGCCGCAAGGAGAGCTATTCGGTGT
ACGTGTACAAGGTGCTGAAGCAAGTGCACCCCGACACCGGCATCTCCTCCAAGGCCATGGGCATCATGAA
CTCGTTCGTGAACGACATCTTCGAGCGCATCGCGAGCGAGGCGTCCCGCCTGGCGCATTACAACAAGCGC
TCGACCATCACGTCCCGGGAGATCCAGACGGCCGTGCGCCTGCTGCTGCCCGGGGAGCTGGCCAAGCACG
CCGTGTCGGAGGGCACTAAGGCCGTCACCAAGTACACCAGCTCCAAGGACCCACCGGTCGCCACCGGATC
CACGGTCGCCACCATGGGCGACACCTATCGGTACATTGGAGGAGGCGGGGGAGGGAAGGAGACCGCCGCC
GCCAAGTTCGAGAGGCAGCACATGGACAGCGGAGGAGGCGGGGGAGGGTATACAGATATCGAAATGAATA
GACTCGGAAAGGGCATGCTGATGGTGTAAGCGGCCGCGACTCTAGAGTCGACCTGCAGGCATGCAAGCTT
CAGGTAGCCGGCTAACGTTAACAACCGGTACCTCTAGAACTATAGCTAGCATGCGCAAATTTAAAGCGCT
GATATCGATAAAATAAAAGATTTTATTTAGTCTCCAGAAAAAGGGGGGAATGAAAGACCCCACCTGTAGG
TTTGGCAAGCTAGCTTAAGTAACGCCATTTTGCAAGGCATGGAAAATACATAACTGAGAATAGAGAAGTT
CAGATCAAGGTTAGGAACAGAGAGACAGCAGAATATGGGCCAAACAGGATATCTGTGGTAAGCAGTTCCT
GCCCCGGCTCAGGGCCAAGAACAGATGGTCCCCAGATGCGGTCCCGCCCTCAGCAGTTTCTAGAGAACCA
TCAGATGTTTCCAGGGTGCCCCAAGGACCTGAAATGACCCTGTGCCTTATTTGAACTAACCAATCAGTTC
GCTTCTCGCTTCTGTTCGCGCGCTTCTGCTCCCCGAGCTCAATAAAAGAGCCCACAACCCCTCACTCGGC
GCGCCAGTCCTCCGATAGACTGCGTCGCCCGGGTACCCGTGTATCCAATAAACCCTCTTGCAGTTGCATC
CGACTTGTGGTCTCGCTGTTCCTTGGGAGGGTCTCCTCTGAGTGATTGACTACCCGTCAGCGGGGGTCTT
TCATGGGTAACAGTTTCTTGAAGTTGGAGAACAACATTCTGAGGGTAGGAGTCGAATATTAAGTAATCCT
GACTCAATTAGCCACTGTTTTGAATCCACATACTCCAATACTCCTGAAATAGTTCATTATGGACAGCGCA
GAAAGAGCTGGGGAGAATTGTGAAATTGTTATCCGCTCACAATTCCACACAACATACGAGCCGGAAGCAT
AAAGTGTAAAGCCTGGGGTGCCTAATGAGTGAGCTAACTCACATTAATTGCGTTGCGCTCACTGCCCGCT
TTCCAGTCGGGAAACCTGTCGTGCCAGCTGCATTAATGAATCGGCCAACGCGCGGGGAGAGGCGGTTTGC
GTATTGGGCGCTCTTCCGCTTCCTCGCTCACTGACTCGCTGCGCTCGGTCGTTCGGCTGCGGCGAGCGGT
ATCAGCTCACTCAAAGGCGGTAATACGGTTATCCACAGAATCAGGGGATAACGCAGGAAAGAACATGTGA
GCAAAAGGCCAGCAAAAGGCCAGGAACCGTAAAAAGGCCGCGTTGCTGGCGTTTTTCCATAGGCTCCGCC
CCCCTGACGAGCATCACAAAAATCGACGCTCAAGTCAGAGGTGGCGAAACCCGACAGGACTATAAAGATA
CCAGGCGTTTCCCCCTGGAAGCTCCCTCGTGCGCTCTCCTGTTCCGACCCTGCCGCTTACCGGATACCTG
TCCGCCTTTCTCCCTTCGGGAAGCGTGGCGCTTTCTCATAGCTCACGCTGTAGGTATCTCAGTTCGGTGT
AGGTCGTTCGCTCCAAGCTGGGCTGTGTGCACGAACCCCCCGTTCAGCCCGACCGCTGCGCCTTATCCGG
TAACTATCGTCTTGAGTCCAACCCGGTAAGACACGACTTATCGCCACTGGCAGCAGCCACTGGTAACAGG
ATTAGCAGAGCGAGGTATGTAGGCGGTGCTACAGAGTTCTTGAAGTGGTGGCCTAACTACGGCTACACTA
GAAGAACAGTATTTGGTATCTGCGCTCTGCTGAAGCCAGTTACCTTCGGAAAAAGAGTTGGTAGCTCTTG
ATCCGGCAAACAAACCACCGCTGGTAGCGGTGGTTTTTTTGTTTGCAAGCAGCAGATTACGCGCAGAAAA
AAAGGATCTCAAGAAGATCCTTTGATCTTTTCTACGGGGTCTGACGCTCAGTGGAACGAAAACTCACGTT
AAGGGATTTTGGTCATGAGATTATCAAAAAGGATCTTCACCTAGATCCTTTTAAATTAAAAATGAAGTTT
TAAATCAATCTAAAGTATATATGAGTAAACTTGGTCTGACAGTTACCAATGCTTAATCAGTGAGGCACCT
ATCTCAGCGATCTGTCTATTTCGTTCATCCATAGTTGCCTGACTCCCCGTCGTGTAGATAACTACGATAC
GGGAGGGCTTACCATCTGGCCCCAGTGCTGCAATGATACCGCGAGACCCACGCTCACCGGCTCCAGATTT
ATCAGCAATAAACCAGCCAGCCGGAAGGGCCGAGCGCAGAAGTGGTCCTGCAACTTTATCCGCCTCCATC
CAGTCTATTAATTGTTGCCGGGAAGCTAGAGTAAGTAGTTCGCCAGTTAATAGTTTGCGCAACGTTGTTG
CCATTGCTACAGGCATCGTGGTGTCACGCTCGTCGTTTGGTATGGCTTCATTCAGCTCCGGTTCCCAACG
ATCAAGGCGAGTTACATGATCCCCCATGTTGTGCAAAAAAGCGGTTAGCTCCTTCGGTCCTCCGATCGTT
GTCAGAAGTAAGTTGGCCGCAGTGTTATCACTCATGGTTATGGCAGCACTGCATAATTCTCTTACTGTCA
TGCCATCCGTAAGATGCTTTTCTGTGACTGGTGAGTACTCAACCAAGTCATTCTGAGAATAGTGTATGCG
GCGACCGAGTTGCTCTTGCCCGGCGTCAATACGGGATAATACCGCGCCACATAGCAGAACTTTAAAAGTG
CTCATCATTGGAAAACGTTCTTCGGGGCGAAAACTCTCAAGGATCTTACCGCTGTTGAGATCCAGTTCGA
TGTAACCCACTCGTGCACCCAACTGATCTTCAGCATCTTTTACTTTCACCAGCGTTTCTGGGTGAGCAAA
AACAGGAAGGCAAAATGCCGCAAAAAAGGGAATAAGGGCGACACGGAAATGTTGAATACTCATACTCTTC
CTTTTTCAATATTATTGAAGCATTTATCAGGGTTATTGTCTCATGAGCGGATACATATTTGAATGTATTT
AGAAAAATAAACAAATAGGGGTTCCGCGCACATTTCCCCGAAAAGTGCCACCTGACGTCTAAGAAACCAT
TATTATCATGACATTAACCTATAAAAATAGGCGTATCACGAGGCCCTTTCGTCTCGCGCGTTTCGGTGAT
GACGGTGAAAACCTCTGACACATGCAGCTCCCGGAGACGGTCACAGCTTGTCTGTAAGCGGATGCCGGGA
GCAGACAAGCCCGTCAGGGCGCGTCAGCGGGTGTTGGCGGGTGTCGGGGCTGGCTTAACTATGCGGCATC
AGAGCAGATTGTACTGAGAGTGCACCATATGCGGTGTGAAATACCGCACAGATGCGTAAGGAGAAAATAC
CGCATCAGGCGCCATTCGCCATTCAGGCTGCGCAACTGTTGGGAAGGGCGATCGGTGCGGGCCTCTTCGC
TATTACGCCAGCTGGCGAAAGGGGGATGTGCTGCAAGGCGATTAAGTTGGGTAACGCCAGGG
Features (pLannotate 1.2.2; 19 found; start..end, strand, type, name):
     32..233     -  CDS            TcR (fragment): tetracycline efflux protein; tet; confers resistance to tetracycline
    234..332     +  CDS            env (fragment): murine leukemia virus gPr80 envelope polyprotein precursor; env; proteolytically cleaved into gp70SU and p15TM subunits
    374..890     +  LTR            5' LTR: 5' long terminal repeat from murine embryonic stem cell virus
    954..1295    +  misc_feature   MESV Ψ: packaging signal of murine embryonic stem cell virus
   1362..1778    +  CDS            gag (truncated): truncated Moloney murine leukemia virus (MMLV) gag gene lacking the start codon
   1837..2397    +  misc_feature   IRES: internal ribosome entry site (IRES) of the encephalomyocarditis virus (EMCV)
   2400..2777    +  CDS            H2bc3: H2B1B_MOUSE - Also known as Hist1h2bb Experimental evidence at protein level: Swiss-Prot protein existence level 1. Core component of nucleosome. Nucleosomes wrap and compact DNA into chromatin, limiting DNA accessibility to the cellular machineries which require DNA as a template. Histones thereby play a central role in transcription regulation, DNA repair, DNA replication and chromosomal stability. DNA accessibility is regulated via a complex set of post-translational modifications of histones, also called histone code, and nucleosome remodeling. From Mus musculus (Mouse).
   2980..3010    +  misc_feature   MCS (fragment): pUC18/19 multiple cloning site
   3130..3644    +  LTR            3' LTR: 3' long terminal repeat from murine embryonic stem cell virus
   3806..3822    -  protein_bind   lac operator: The lac repressor binds to the lac operator to inhibit transcription in E. coli. This inhibition can be relieved by adding lactose or isopropyl-β-D-thiogalactopyranoside (IPTG). lac repressor encoded by lacI
   3830..3860    -  promoter       lac promoter: promoter for the E. coli lac operon
   3875..3896    -  protein_bind   CAP binding site: CAP binding activates transcription in the presence of cAMP. E. coli catabolite activator protein
   3909..4001    -  CDS            lacI (fragment): lac repressor; lacI; The lac repressor binds to the lac operator to inhibit transcription in E. coli. This inhibition can be relieved by adding lactose or isopropyl-β-D-thiogalactopyranoside (IPTG).
   4184..4772    -  rep_origin     ori: high-copy-number ColE1/pMB1/pBR322/pUC origin of replication
   4943..5803    -  CDS            AmpR: β-lactamase; bla; confers resistance to ampicillin, carbenicillin, and related antibiotics
   5804..5908    -  promoter       AmpR promoter: bla
   6003..6038    +  CDS            rop (fragment): Rop protein, which maintains plasmids at low copy number; rop
   6140..6239    +  misc_feature   bom (fragment): basis of mobility region from pBR322
   6245..32      -  CDS            lacZα (fragment) (across the origin): LacZα fragment of β-galactosidase; lacZ fragment
