[The description below was written by a language model from this plasmid's Addgene catalogue record and pLannotate feature annotations shown in this document.]
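Description:
pMIHP-16189 AU1.S.VSVG is a 6.4 kb gammaretroviral transfer plasmid deposited as an empty backbone and described as a "Flow Code" vector. It is built on an MSCV-type framework: 5' and 3' long terminal repeats from murine embryonic stem cell virus flank the MESV Ψ packaging signal and a truncated, start-codon-less MMLV gag segment that extends the packaging region. This allows the transcript to be packaged into retroviral particles when gag, pol and env are supplied in trans. For propagation in E. coli the plasmid carries a high-copy ColE1/pUC-type origin and an ampicillin resistance gene with its own promoter. The short tetracycline-resistance, env, lacI, lacZα, rop and bom fragments in the annotation are non-functional remnants of earlier cloning vectors. The record recommends a recombination-deficient stable strain, which is usual for plasmids with repeated LTRs.

Between the LTRs, no internal promoter is annotated, so expression presumably relies on the 5' LTR. Downstream of the gag segment lies an EMCV IRES, followed immediately by a coding sequence matching mouse histone H2B (H2bc3). The catalogue lists three epitope tags, AU1, S and VSV-G, which are not individually annotated. They may lie in the unannotated stretch after the histone sequence, but the record does not confirm this. The depositor notes that the vectors derive from "pro-code" vectors, in which combinations of epitope tags act as protein barcodes, so this tag triplet likely marks transduced cells with an antibody-detectable code for flow cytometry. The region upstream of the IRES appears to be where a gene of interest would be placed. The purpose field says the plasmid is to be used with mRNAs but does not elaborate.
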