Addgene plasmid #241499: pMIHP-16189 AU1.S.VSVG
Purpose: (Empty Backbone) AU1.S.VSVG Flow Code Plasmid This plasmid is to be used with mRNAs.
Depositing lab: Adrian Liston. Depositing organization: Babraham Institute. Publication: The tissue-resident regulatory T cell pool is shaped by transient multi-tissue migration and a conserved residency program. Burton OT, Bricard O, Tareen S, Gergelits V, Andrews S, Biggins L, Roca CP, Whyte C, Junius S, Brajic A, Pasciuto E, Ali M, Lemaitre P, Schlenner SM, Ishigame H, Brown BD, Dooley J, Liston A. Immunity. 2024 Jul 9;57(7):1586-1602.e10. doi: 10.1016/j.immuni.2024.05.023. Epub 2024 Jun 18. PubMed 38897202.
Backbone
  Vector backbone: Retroviral plasmid
  Vector type: Retroviral
  Tag / fusion protein: AU1; S; VSVG
Growth in bacteria
  Bacterial resistance: Ampicillin, 100 μg/mL
  Growth temperature: 30°C
  Growth strain: NEB Stable
  Copy number: Unknown
Gene/Insert
  Gene/Insert name: None
Resource information
  A portion of this plasmid was derived from a plasmid made by: The plasmids were generated using pro-code vectors received from Dr Brian Brown at Mount Sinai and we have their permission via email for these to be deposited.
Terms and licenses: Academic/Nonprofit Terms; Industry Terms: Not Available to Industry
Depositor comments: Any stbl competent cell strain can be used for growing this plasmid.
How to cite: pMIHP-16189 AU1.S.VSVG was a gift from Adrian Liston (Addgene plasmid # 241499 ; http://n2t.net/addgene:241499 ; RRID:Addgene_241499)
